>Addgene plasmid #164635 | pBI-CMV1-mir451-CMV2-mir1 | addgene full sequence | sequence record 327633 | Addgene NGS Result
GTACATGACCTTATGGGACTTTCCTACTTGGCAGTACATCTACGTATTAGTCATCGCTATTACCATGGTG
ATGCGGTTTTGGCAGTACATCAATGGGCGTGGATAGCGGTTTGACTCACGGGGATTTCCAAGTCTCCACC
CCATTGACGTCAATGGGAGTTTGTTTTGGCACCAAAATCAACGGGACTTTCCAAAATGTCGTAACAACTC
CGCCCCATTGACGCAAATGGGCGGTAGGCGTGTACGGTGGGAGGTCTATATAAGCAGAGCTGGTTTAGTG
AACCGTCAGATCCGCTAGGGATCCTCTAGTCAGCTGACGCGTGCTAGCGCGGCCGCAAGAAGCTCTCTGC
TCAGCCTGTCACAACCTACTGACTGCCAGGGCACTTGGGAATGGCAAGGAAACCGTTACCATTACTGAGT
TTAGTAATGGTAATGGTTCTCTTGCTATACCCAGAAAACGTGCCAGGAAGAGAACTCAGGACCCTGAAGC
AGACTACTGGAAGGGAGACTCCAAAGCTTGTCGACGATATCTCCAGAGGATCATAATCAGCCATACCACA
TTTGTAGAGGTTTTACTTGCTTTAAAAAACCTCCCACACCTCCCCCTGAACCTGAAACATAAAATGAATG
CAATTGTTGTTGTTAACTTGTTTATTGCAGCTTATAATGGTTACAAATAAAGCAATAGCATCACAAATTT
CACAAATAAAGCATTTTTTTCACTGCCCCGAGCTTCCTCGCTCACTGACTCGCTGCGCTCGGTCGTTCGG
CTGCGGCGAGCGGTATCAGCTCACTCAAAGGCGGTAATACGGTTATCCACAGAATCAGGGGATAACGCAG
GAAAGAACATGTGAGCAAAAGGCCAGCAAAAGGCCAGGAACCGTAAAAAGGCCGCGTTGCTGGCGTTTTT
CCATAGGCTCCGCCCCCCTGACGAGCATCACAAAAATCGACGCTCAAGTCAGAGGTGGCGAAACCCGACA
GGACTATAAAGATACCAGGCGTTTCCCCCTGGAAGCTCCCTCGTGCGCTCTCCTGTTCCGACCCTGCCGC
TTACCGGATACCTGTCCGCCTTTCTCCCTTCGGGAAGCGTGGCGCTTTCTCATAGCTCACGCTGTAGGTA
TCTCAGTTCGGTGTAGGTCGTTCGCTCCAAGCTGGGCTGTGTGCACGAACCCCCCGTTCAGCCCGACCGC
TGCGCCTTATCCGGTAACTATCGTCTTGAGTCCAACCCGGTAAGACACGACTTATCGCCACTGGCAGCAG
CCACTGGTAACAGGATTAGCAGAGCGAGGTATGTAGGCGGTGCTACAGAGTTCTTGAAGTGGTGGCCTAA
CTACGGCTACACTAGAAGAACAGTATTTGGTATCTGCGCTCTGCTGAAGCCAGTTACCTTCGGAAAAAGA
GTTGGTAGCTCTTGATCCGGCAAACAAACCACCGCTGGTAGCGGTGGTTTTTTTGTTTGCAAGCAGCAGA
TTACGCGCAGAAAAAAAGGATCTCAAGAAGATCCTTTGATCTTTTCTACGGGGTCTGACGCTCAGTGGAA
CGAAAACTCACGTTAAGGGATTTTGGTCATGAGATTATCAAAAAGGATCTTCACCTAGATCCTTTTAAAT
TAAAAATGAAGTTTTAAATCAATCTAAAGTATATATGAGTAAACTTGGTCTGACAGTTACCAATGCTTAA
TCAGTGAGGCACCTATCTCAGCGATCTGTCTATTTCGTTCATCCATAGTTGCCTGACTCCCCGTCGTGTA
GATAACTACGATACGGGAGGGCTTACCATCTGGCCCCAGTGCTGCAATGATACCGCGAGACCCACGCTCA
CCGGCTCCAGATTTATCAGCAATAAACCAGCCAGCCGGAAGGGCCGAGCGCAGAAGTGGTCCTGCAACTT
TATCCGCCTCCATCCAGTCTATTAATTGTTGCCGGGAAGCTAGAGTAAGTAGTTCGCCAGTTAATAGTTT
GCGCAACGTTGTTGCCATTGCTACAGGCATCGTGGTGTCACGCTCGTCGTTTGGTATGGCTTCATTCAGC
TCCGGTTCCCAACGATCAAGGCGAGTTACATGATCCCCCATGTTGTGCAAAAAAGCGGTTAGCTCCTTCG
GTCCTCCGATCGTTGTCAGAAGTAAGTTGGCCGCAGTGTTATCACTCATGGTTATGGCAGCACTGCATAA
TTCTCTTACTGTCATGCCATCCGTAAGATGCTTTTCTGTGACTGGTGAGTACTCAACCAAGTCATTCTGA
GAATAGTGTATGCGGCGACCGAGTTGCTCTTGCCCGGCGTCAACACGGGATAATACCGCGCCACATAGCA
GAACTTTAAAAGTGCTCATCATTGGAAAACGTTCTTCGGGGCGAAAACTCTCAAGGATCTTACCGCTGTT
GAGATCCAGTTCGATGTAACCCACTCGTGCACCCAACTGATCTTCAGCATCTTTTACTTTCACCAGCGTT
TCTGGGTGAGCAAAAACAGGAAGGCAAAATGCCGCAAAAAAGGGAATAAGGGCGACACGGAAATGTTGAA
TACTCATACTCTTCCTTTTTCAATATTATTGAAGCATTTATCAGGGTTATTGTCTCATGAGCGGATACAT
ATTTGAATGTATTTAGAAAAATAAACAAATAGGGGTTCCGCGCACATTTCCCCGAAAAGTGCCACCTGAC
GTCGGCAGTGAAAAAAATGCTTTATTTGTGAAATTTGTGATGCTATTGCTTTATTTGTAACCATTATAAG
CTGCAATAAACAAGTTAACAACAACAATTGCATTCATTTTATGTTTCAGGTTCAGGGGGAGGTGTGGGAG
GTTTTTTAAAGCAAGTAAAACCTCTACAAATGTGGTATGGCTGATTATGATCCTCTAGACTGCAGGGCTG
TCGGCCGCGGCGGCCCCCGTGGTGTGGAGTGCCCCTCAGTGCGGCGAGAGAGGTCCCGGCCTGAGATACA
TACTTCTTTACATTCCATAGCTTAGCAGGTCCATATGGGCATATAAAGAAGTATGTTTCCCAAGCAGGCA
GTCTGCATGCAGTTCCAAGACCCCGGGACGCCGCCCCGGTAGAAGCTGACCCCAGATCTGGGCCCCCGCG
GCATATGACCGGTGAATTCTCCAGGCGATCTGACGGTTCACTAAACGAGCTCTGCTTATATAGGCCTCCC
ACCGTACACGCCACCTCGACATACTCGAGTAGTTATTAATAGTAATCAATTACGGGGTCATTAGTTCATA
GCCCATATATGGAGTTCCGCGTTACATAACTTACGGTAAATGGCCCGCCTGGCTGACCGCCCAACGACCC
CCGCCCATTGACGTCAATAATGACGTATGTTCCCATAGTAACGCCAATAGGGACTTTCCATTGACGTCAA
TGGGTGGAGTATTTACGGTAAACTGCCCACTTGGCAGTACATCAAGTGTATCATATGCCAAGTACGCCCC
CTATTGACGTCAATGACGGTAAATGGCCCGCCTGGCATTATGCCCA
Features (pLannotate 1.2.2; 12 found; start..end, strand, type, name):
     68..271     +  promoter       CMV promoter: human cytomegalovirus (CMV) immediate early promoter
    383..454     +  ncRNA          mir-451: Accession: RF00722 - microRNA mir-451
    539..622     +  CDS            large T antigen (fragment): large T antigen from SV40 (simian virus 40)
    645..726     +  polyA_signal   SV40 poly(A) signal: SV40 polyadenylation signal
    908..1496    -  rep_origin     ori: high-copy-number ColE1/pMB1/pBR322/pUC origin of replication
   1667..2527    -  CDS            AmpR: β-lactamase; bla; confers resistance to ampicillin, carbenicillin, and related antibiotics
   2528..2632    -  promoter       AmpR promoter: bla
   2665..2746    -  polyA_signal   SV40 poly(A) signal: SV40 polyadenylation signal
   2769..2852    -  CDS            large T antigen (fragment): large T antigen from SV40 (simian virus 40)
   2928..3004    -  ncRNA          mir-1: Accession: RF00103 - mir-1 microRNA precursor family
   3128..3162    -  promoter       minimal CMV promoter (fragment): human cytomegalovirus (CMV) immediate early promoter
   3240..67      +  enhancer       CMV enhancer (across the origin): human cytomegalovirus immediate early enhancer
