[The description below was written by a language model from this plasmid's Addgene catalogue record and pLannotate feature annotations shown in this document.]
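Description:
pBI-CMV1-mir451-CMV2-mir1 is a mammalian expression plasmid built on the bidirectional pBI-CMV1 backbone (Clontech) and designed to express two microRNA hairpins, miR-451 and miR-1-1, from separate transcripts in the same transfected cell. The sequenced construct is about 3.5 kb. It is propagated in E. coli through a ColE1/pUC-type origin and selected with ampicillin via the β-lactamase gene under its own bla promoter. The catalogue entry lists it as low copy, although the annotated origin is of the type usually described as high copy. No mammalian selection marker is annotated, so the plasmid appears suited to transient transfection.

The payload is organised around a single central CMV immediate early enhancer that serves two divergent promoters. On one side, a CMV promoter drives a 177 bp human MIR451A fragment cloned between NotI and HindIII, containing the annotated mir-451 precursor. On the other side, a minimal CMV promoter fragment reads in the opposite direction into the miR-1-1 insert, cloned between BglII and PstI and annotated as a mir-1 family precursor; the record does not state a species or insert size for this second insert. Each transcription unit ends with its own SV40 polyadenylation signal, and the short "large T antigen" fragments flagged upstream of these are most likely part of the SV40-derived 3′ region rather than functional coding sequences.

Because the two hairpins are produced from independent transcripts rather than as a cluster, the construct fits the associated study of how microRNA clustering assists processing of suboptimal hairpins, with miR-1-1 plausibly serving as an unlinked, co-expressed hairpin, although the record does not state its exact experimental role.
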