Addgene plasmid #164635: pBI-CMV1-mir451-CMV2-mir1
Purpose: Express miR-451 and miR-1-1 in mammalian cells
Depositing lab: David Bartel. Depositing organization: Whitehead Institute for Biomedical Research. Publication: MicroRNA Clustering Assists Processing of Suboptimal MicroRNA Hairpins through the Action of the ERH Protein. Fang W, Bartel DP. Mol Cell. 2020 Apr 16;78(2):289-302.e6. doi: 10.1016/j.molcel.2020.01.026. PubMed 32302541.
Backbone
  Vector backbone: pBI-CMV1
  Backbone manufacturer: Clontech
  Backbone size w/o insert (bp): 3114
  Vector type: Mammalian Expression
Growth in bacteria
  Bacterial resistance: Ampicillin, 100 μg/mL
  Growth temperature: 37°C
  Growth strain: DH5alpha
  Copy number: Low Copy
Gene/Insert 1
  Gene/Insert name: miR451a
  Species: H. sapiens (human)
  Insert size (bp): 177
  GenBank ID: NR_029970
  Entrez Gene: MIR451A (a.k.a. MIR451, MIRN451, hsa-mir-451, hsa-mir-451a, mir-451a)
  Promoter: CMV
  Cloning method: Restriction Enzyme; 5′ cloning site NotI (not destroyed); 3′ cloning site HindIII (not destroyed)
  Sequencing primers: 5′ CAATGGGAGTTTGTTTTGGC
Gene/Insert 2
  Gene/Insert name: miR-1-1
  GenBank ID: NR_029780
  Entrez Gene: MIR1-1 (a.k.a. MIRN1-1, hsa-mir-1-1, miRNA1-1, mir-1-1)
  Promoter: CMV
  Cloning method: Restriction Enzyme; 5′ cloning site BglII (not destroyed); 3′ cloning site PstI (not destroyed)
  Sequencing primers: 5′ TGGGCTATGAACTAATGACC
Terms and licenses: Academic/Nonprofit Terms; Industry Terms: Not Available to Industry
How to cite: pBI-CMV1-mir451-CMV2-mir1 was a gift from David Bartel (Addgene plasmid # 164635 ; http://n2t.net/addgene:164635 ; RRID:Addgene_164635)
