>Addgene plasmid #164635 | pBI-CMV1-mir451-CMV2-mir1 | depositor partial sequence | sequence record 319607 | miR-451 region
AACTCCGCCCCATTGACGCAAATGGGCGGTAGGCGTGTACGGTGGGAGGTCTATATAAGCAGAGCTGGTT
TAGTGAACCGTCAGATCCGCTAGGGATCCTCTAGTCAGCTGACGCGTGCTAGCGCGGCCGCAAGAAGCTC
TCTGCTCAGCCTGTCACAACCTACTGACTGCCAGGGCACTTGGGAATGGCAAGGAAACCGTTACCATTAC
TGAGTTTAGTAATGGTAATGGTTCTCTTGCTATACCCAGAAAACGTGCCAGGAAGAGAACTCAGGACCCT
GAAGCAGACTACTGGAAGGGAGACTCCAAAGCTTGTCGACGATATCTCCAGAGGATCATAATCAGCCATA
CCACATTTGTAGAGGTTTTACTTGCTTTAAAAAACCTCCCACACCTCCCCCTGAACCTGAAACATAAAAT
GAATGCAATTGTTGTTGTTAACTTGTTTATTGCAGCTTATAATGGTTACAAATAAAGCAATAGCATCACA
AATTTCACAAATAAAGCATTTTTTTCACTGCCCCGAGCTTCCTCGCTCACTGACTCGCTGCGCTCGGTCG
TTCGGCTGCGGCGAGCGGTATCAGCTCACTCAAAGGCGGTAATACGGTTATCCACAGAATCAGGGGATAA
CGCAGGAAAGAACATGTGAGCAAAAGGCCAGCAAAAGGCCAGGAACCGTAAAAAGGCCGCGTTGCTGGCG
TTTTTCCATAGGCTCCGCCCCCCTGACGAGCATCACAAAAATCGACGCTCAAGTCAGAGGTGGCGAAACC
CGACAGGACTATAAAGATACCAGGCGTTTCCC
