>Addgene plasmid #164635 | pBI-CMV1-mir451-CMV2-mir1 | depositor partial sequence | sequence record 319608 | miR-1 region
ATGTCGAGGTGGCGTGTACGGTGGGAGGCCTATATAAGCAGAGCTCGTTTAGTGAACCGTCAGATCGCCT
GGAGAATTCACCGGTCATATGCCGCGGGGGCCCAGATCTGGGGTCAGCTTCTACCGGGGCGGCGTCCCGG
GGTCTTGGAACTGCATGCAGACTGCCTGCTTGGGAAACATACTTCTTTATATGCCCATATGGACCTGCTA
AGCTATGGAATGTAAAGAAGTATGTATCTCAGGCCGGGACCTCTCTCGCCGCACTGAGGGGCACTCCACA
CCACGGGGGCCGCCGCGGCCGACAGCCCTGCAGTCTAGAGGATCATAATCAGCCATACCACATTTGTAGA
GGTTTTACTTGCTTTAAAAAACCTCCCACACCTCCCCCTGAACCTGAAACATAAAATGAATGCAATTGTT
GTTGTTAACTTGTTTATTGCAGCTTATAATGGTTACAAATAAAGCAATAGCATCACAAATTTCACAAATA
AAGCATTTTTTTCACTGCCGACGTCAGGTGGCACTTTTCGGGGAAATGTGCGCGGAACCCCTATTTGTTT
ATTTTTCTAAATACATTCAAATATGTATCCGCTCATGAGACAATAACCCTGATAAATGCTTCAATAATAT
TGAAAAAGGAAGAGTATGAGTATTCAACATTTCCGTGTCGCCCTTATTCCCTTTTTTGCGGCATTTTGCC
TTCCTGTTTTTGCTCACCCAGAAACGCTGGTGAAAGTAAAAGATGCTGAAGATCAGTTGGGTGCACGAGT
GGGTTACATCGAACTGGATCTCAACAGCGGTAAG
